Addgene plasmid #198131: pCI_mini-mAgrin-AviTag
Purpose: Express mini-Agrin in mammalian cells
Depositing lab: Jeffrey Miner. Depositing organization: Washington University in Saint Louis.
Backbone
  Vector backbone: pCI
  Backbone manufacturer: Promega
  Vector type: Mammalian Expression
  Selectable markers: Hygromycin
Growth in bacteria
  Bacterial resistance: Ampicillin, 100 μg/mL
  Growth temperature: 37°C
  Growth strain: DH5alpha
  Copy number: High Copy
Gene/Insert
  Gene/Insert name: mini-Agrin
  Species: M. musculus (mouse)
  Entrez Gene: Agrn (a.k.a. Agrin, nmf380)
  Promoter: CMV, beta-globin/IgG chimeric intron
  Tag / fusion protein: TEV-Myc-His (C terminal on insert)
  Cloning method: Gibson Cloning
Terms and licenses: Academic/Nonprofit Terms; Industry Terms: Not Available to Industry
How to cite: pCI_mini-mAgrin-AviTag was a gift from Jeffrey Miner (Addgene plasmid # 198131 ; http://n2t.net/addgene:198131 ; RRID:Addgene_198131)
