[The description below was written by a language model from this plasmid's Addgene catalogue record and pLannotate feature annotations shown in this document.]
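Description:
pCI_mini-mAgrin-AviTag is a 9,356 nt mammalian expression plasmid built on the pCI backbone and designed to express a miniaturized form of mouse agrin (Agrn) in cultured mammalian cells. It is propagated in E. coli as a high-copy plasmid through a ColE1/pUC-type origin and selected with ampicillin via the β-lactamase gene. A cer recombination site is also annotated, which helps keep the plasmid monomeric. For selection in mammalian cells, an SV40 enhancer/early promoter drives the hygromycin phosphotransferase gene (hph), followed by a synthetic poly(A) signal, so stable transfectants can be isolated.

The expression cassette uses the human CMV immediate-early enhancer and promoter followed by the β-globin/immunoglobulin chimeric intron, which promotes splicing and generally raises transcript levels. A T7 promoter sits just downstream of the intron. The annotated Agrn match covers only part of the space between that promoter and the tags. The upstream stretch of several hundred bases is unannotated, and the record does not state which agrin domains make up the mini-Agrin. At the C terminus the feature table shows an AviTag for site-specific enzymatic biotinylation, a TEV protease cleavage site, and five tandem Myc epitopes. The catalogue lists the tag as TEV-Myc-His, but no His tag was called in the annotation. A WPRE follows the coding region to enhance post-transcriptional expression, and an SV40 poly(A) signal is annotated nearby, on the opposite strand. Several short fragment hits (SET1, large T antigen, M13 ori, bom, tnpA) are probably backbone remnants rather than functional parts. The tag arrangement suits detection, biotin-based capture and tag removal from recombinant mini-Agrin, though the record states only expression as the purpose.
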