Features (pLannotate 1.2.2; 27 found; start..end, strand, type, name):
     23..306     +  misc_feature   cer region: ColE1-derived recombination site that helps to maintain plasmids as monomers
    499..876     +  enhancer       CMV enhancer: human cytomegalovirus immediate early enhancer
    878..1077    +  promoter       CMV promoter: human cytomegalovirus (CMV) immediate early promoter
   1216..1348    +  intron         chimeric intron: chimera between introns from human β-globin and immunoglobulin heavy chain genes
   1392..1410    +  promoter       T7 promoter: promoter for bacteriophage T7 RNA polymerase
   2255..4405    +  CDS            Agrn (fragment): AGRIN_MOUSE - Also known as Agrin. Experimental evidence at protein level: Swiss-Prot protein existence level 1. [Agrin C-terminal 22 kDa fragment]: this released fragment is important for agrin signaling and to exert a maximal dendritic filopodia-inducing effect. All 'z' splice variants (z+) of this fragment also show an increase in the number of filopodia. From Mus musculus (Mouse).
   4448..4489    +  CDS            AviTag™ (fragment): peptide tag that allows for enzymatic biotinylation
   4490..4510    +  CDS            TEV site: tobacco etch virus (TEV) protease recognition and cleavage site
   4535..4564    +  CDS            Myc: Myc (human c-Myc proto-oncogene) epitope tag
   4574..4603    +  CDS            Myc: Myc (human c-Myc proto-oncogene) epitope tag
   4613..4642    +  CDS            Myc: Myc (human c-Myc proto-oncogene) epitope tag
   4652..4681    +  CDS            Myc: Myc (human c-Myc proto-oncogene) epitope tag
   4691..4720    +  CDS            Myc: Myc (human c-Myc proto-oncogene) epitope tag
   4802..5390    +  misc_feature   WPRE: woodchuck hepatitis virus posttranscriptional regulatory element
   5435..5484    +  CDS            SET1 (fragment): solubility-enhancement tag derived from T7 phage gene 10B
   5492..5511    +  terminator     T7 terminator (fragment): transcription terminator for bacteriophage T7 RNA polymerase
   5533..5654    -  polyA_signal   SV40 poly(A) signal: SV40 polyadenylation signal
   5677..5745    -  CDS            large T antigen (fragment): large T antigen from SV40 (simian virus 40)
   5750..5782    +  rep_origin     M13 ori (fragment): M13 bacteriophage origin of replication; arrow indicates direction of (+) strand synthesis
   5783..5834    -  misc_feature   bom (fragment): basis of mobility region from pBR322
   5899..6256    +  promoter       SV40 promoter: SV40 enhancer and early promoter
   6287..7309    +  CDS            hph: KHYB_ECOLX - Experimental evidence at protein level: Swiss-Prot protein existence level 1. The aminoglycoside phosphotransferases achieve inactivation of their antibiotic substrates by phosphorylation. Only phosphorylates hygromycin and closely related compounds such as demethyl analogs and destomycin. From Escherichia coli.
   7348..7396    +  polyA_signal   poly(A) signal: synthetic polyadenylation signal
   7417..7509    -  CDS            tnpA (fragment): TN5P_ECOLX - Also known as tnp. Experimental evidence at protein level: Swiss-Prot protein existence level 1. Mediates transposition of transposon Tn5 by a 'cut and paste' mechanism. First, the monomeric transposase binds the 19 bp inverted DNA repeats flanking the transposon. Then, dimerization of the DNA- bound transposase creates a synaptic DNA complex. After nicking of the first DNA strand, excision of the transposon proceeds through a series of intermediates. The transposase then mediates the insertion of the transposon at a new site by strand transfer. The activity of the wild- type tran
   7552..7656    +  promoter       AmpR promoter: bla
   7657..8517    +  CDS            AmpR: β-lactamase; bla; confers resistance to ampicillin, carbenicillin, and related antibiotics
   8675..9263    -  rep_origin     ori: high-copy-number ColE1/pMB1/pBR322/pUC origin of replication
>Addgene plasmid #198131 | pCI_mini-mAgrin-AviTag | addgene full sequence | sequence record 393463 | Addgene NGS Result
TTCACCTAGATCCTTTTATAGTCCGGAAATACAGGAACGCACGCTGGATGGCCCTTCGCTGGGATGGTGA
AACCATGAAAAATGGCAGCTTCAGTGGATTAAGTGGGGGTAATGTGGCCTGTACCCTCTGGTTGCATAGG
TATTCATACGGTTAAAATTTATCAGGCGCGATTGCGGCAGTTTTTCGGGTGGTTTGTTGCCATTTTTACC
TGTCTGCTGCCGTGATCGCGCTGAACGCGTTTTAGCGGTGCGTACAATTAAGGGATTATGGTAAATCCAC
TTACTGTCTGCCCTCGTAGCCATCGAGATAAACCGCAGTACTCCGGCCACGATGCGTCCGGCGTAGAGGA
TCGAGATCTTCAATATTGGCCATTAGCCATATTATTCATTGGTTATATAGCATAAATCAATATTGGCTAT
TGGCCATTGCATACGTTGTATCTATATCATAATATGTACATTTATATTGGCTCATGTCCAATATGACCGC
CATGTTGGCATTGATTATTGACTAGTTATTAATAGTAATCAATTACGGGGTCATTAGTTCATAGCCCATA
TATGGAGTTCCGCGTTACATAACTTACGGTAAATGGCCCGCCTGGCTGACCGCCCAACGACCCCCGCCCA
TTGACGTCAATAATGACGTATGTTCCCATAGTAACGCCAATAGGGACTTTCCATTGACGTCAATGGGTGG
AGTATTTACGGTAAACTGCCCACTTGGCAGTACATCAAGTGTATCATATGCCAAGTCCGCCCCCTATTGA
CGTCAATGACGGTAAATGGCCCGCCTGGCATTATGCCCAGTACATGACCTTACGGGACTTTCCTACTTGG
CAGTACATCTACGTATTAGTCATCGCTATTACCATGGTGATGCGGTTTTGGCAGTACACCAATGGGCGTG
GATAGCGGTTTGACTCACGGGGATTTCCAAGTCTCCACCCCATTGACGTCAATGGGAGTTTGTTTTGGCA
CCAAAATCAACGGGACTTTCCAAAATGTCGTAATAACCCCGCCCCGTTGACGCAAATGGGCGGTAGGCGT
GTACGGTGGGAGGTCTATATAAGCAGAGCTGGTTTAGTGAACCGTCAGATCACTAGAAGCTTTATTGCGG
TAGTTTATCACAGTTAAATTGCTAACGCAGTCAGTGCTTCTGACACAACAGTCTCGAACTTAAGCTGCAG
AAGTTGGTCGTGAGGCACTGGGCAGGTAAGTATCAAGGTTACAAGACAGGTTTAAGGAGACCAATAGAAA
CTGGGCTTGTCGAGACAGAGAAGACTCTTGCGTTTCTGATAGGCACCTATTGGTCTTACTGACATCCACT
TTGCCTTTCTCTCCACAGGTGTCCACTCCCAGTTCAATTACAGCTCTTAAGGCTAGAGTATTAATACGAC
TCACTATAGGGCTAGCAAAGCGATCGCCGAACTCACCTATCTCCCCAACACCTAATAACATTCAATCACT
CTTTCCACTAACCACCTATCTACATCACCACCCACCAGCCGCCACCATGGTCCGCCCGCGGCTGAGCTTC
CCGGCCCCGCTGCTGCCGCTGCTGCTGCTCCTGGCGGCGGCCGCGCCAGCCGTGCCGGGCGCCAGCGGGA
CGTGCCCGGAGCGCGCCTTGGAGCGGCGCGAGGAGGAGGCGAACGTGGTGCTCACCGGCACAGTGGAGGA
GATCCTCAACGTGGACCCGGTGCAGCACACCTACTCCTGCAAGGTTCGAGTGTGGCGGTACTTGAAAGGC
AAAGATGTGGTGGCCCAAGAGAGCCTGCTGGATGGTGGCAACAAGGTGGTAATTGGTGGCTTTGGAGACC
CCCTCATCTGCGACAACCAGGTGTCCACCGGGGACACTAGAATCTTCTTTGTGAACCCAGCACCACCCTA
CCTGTGGCCAGCCCACAAGAATGAGTTGATGCTCAACTCCAGCCTTATGCGGATCACTTTGCGGAACCTG
GAAGAGGTGGAGTTCTGTGTAGAAGACAAACCTGGGATCCACTTCACAGCAGCGCCTTCTATGCCTCCTG
ATGTGTGCAGGGGAATGTTATGTGGCTTTGGTGCTGTGTGTGAACCTAGTGTTGAGGATCCAGGCCGGGC
CTCCTGTGTGTGCAAGAAGAATGTCTGCCCTGCTATGGTAGCTCCTGTGTGTGGCTCAGATGCTTCCACC
TATAGCAACGAGTGTGAGCTACAGCGTGCACAGTGCAACCAGCAACGGCGCATCCGCCTACTCCGCCAAG
GGCCATGTGGCTCTCCCCCAAAGTCCTGTGATTCCCAGCCTTGCCTCCACGGAGGTACCTGCCAGGACCT
GGATTCTGGCAAGGGTTTCAGCTGCAGCTGTACTGCAGGCAGGGCTGGCACTGTCTGTGAGAAAGTGCAA
CTCCCCTCTGTGCCAGCTTTTAAGGGCCACTCCTTCTTGGCCTTCCCCACCCTCCGAGCCTACCACACGC
TGCGTCTGGCACTAGAATTCCGGGCGCTGGAGACAGAGGGACTGCTGCTCTACAATGGCAATGCACGTGG
CAAAGATTTCCTGGCTCTGGCTCTGTTGGATGGTCATGTACAGTTCAGGTTCGACACGGGCTCAGGGCCG
GCGGTGCTAACAAGCTTAGTGCCAGTGGAACCGGGACGGTGGCACCGCCTCGAGTTGTCACGGCATTGGC
GGCAGGGCACACTTTCTGTGGATGGCGAGGCTCCTGTTGTAGGTGAAAGTCCCAGTGGGACTGATGGCCT
CAACTTGGACACGAAGCTCTATGTGGGTGGTCTCCCAGAAGAACAAGTTGCCACGGTGCTTGATCGGACC
TCTGTGGGCATCGGCCTGAAAGGATGCATTCGTATGTTGGACATCAACAACCAGCAGCTGGAGCTGAGCG
ATTGGCAGAGGGCTGTGGTTCAAAGCTCTGGTGTGGGGGAATGCGGAGACCATCCCTGCTCACCTAACCC
CTGCCATGGCGGGGCCCTCTGCCAGGCCCTGGAGGCTGGCGTGTTCCTCTGTCAGTGTCCACCTGGCCGC
TTTGGCCCAACTTGTGCAGATGAAAAGAACCCCTGCCAACCGAACCCCTGCCACGGGTCAGCCCCCTGCC
ATGTGCTTTCCAGGGGTGGGGCCAAGTGTGTGTGCCCCCTGGGACGCAGTGGTTCCTTCTGTGAGACAGT
CCTGGAGAATGCTGGCTCCCGGCCCTTCCTGGCTGACTTTAATGGCTTCTCCTACCTGGAACTGAAAGGC
TTGCACACCTTCGAGAGAGACCTAGGGGAGAAGATGGCGCTGGAGATGGTGTTCTTGGCTCGTGGGCCCA
GTGGCTTACTCCTCTACAATGGGCAGAAGACGGATGGCAAGGGGGACTTTGTATCCCTGGCCCTGCATAA
CCGGCACCTAGAGTTCCGCTATGACCTTGGCAAGGGGGCTGCAATCATCAGGAGCAAAGAGCCCATAGCC
CTGGGCACCTGGGTTAGGGTATTCCTGGAACGAAATGGCCGCAAGGGTGCCCTTCAAGTGGGTGATGGGC
CCCGTGTGCTAGGGGAATCTCCGGTCCCGCACACCATGCTCAACCTCAAGGAGCCCCTCTATGTGGGGGG
AGCTCCTGACTTCAGCAAGCTGGCTCGGGGCGCTGCAGTGGCCTCCGGCTTTGATGGTGCCATCCAGCTG
GTGTCTCTAAGAGGCCATCAGCTGCTGACTCAGGAGCATGTGTTGCGGGCAGTAGATGTAGCGCCTTTTG
CAGGCCACCCTTGTACCCAGGCCGTGGACAACCCCTGCCTTAATGGGGGCTCCTGTATCCCGAGGGAAGC
CACTTATGAGTGCCTGTGTCCTGGGGGCTTCTCTGGGCTGCACTGCGAGAAGGGGATAGTTGAGAAGTCA
GTGGGGGACCTAGAAACACTGGCCTTTGATGGGCGGACCTACATCGAGTACCTCAATGCTGTGACTGAGA
GTGAGAAAGCGCTGCAGAGCAACCACTTTGAGCTGAGCTTACGCACTGAGGCCACGCAGGGGCTGGTGCT
GTGGATTGGAAAGGTTGGAGAACGTGCAGACTACATGGCTCTGGCCATTGTGGATGGGCACCTACAACTG
AGCTATGACCTAGGCTCCCAGCCAGTTGTGCTGCGCTCCACTGTGAAGGTCAACACCAACCGCTGGCTTC
GAGTCAGGGCTCACAGGGAGCACAGGGAAGGTTCCCTTCAGGTGGGCAATGAAGCCCCTGTGACTGGCTC
TTCCCCGCTGGGTGCCACACAATTGGACACAGATGGAGCCCTGTGGCTTGGAGGCCTACAGAAGCTTCCT
GTGGGGCAGGCTCTCCCCAAGGCCTATGGCACGGGTTTTGTGGGCTGTCTGCGGGACGTGGTAGTGGGCC
ATCGCCAGCTGCATCTGCTGGAGGACGCTGTCACCAAACCAGAGCTAAGACCCTGCCCCACTCTCAGCGC
TGGAGGAGGTGGAAGCGGAGGAGGAGGTAGCGGAGGTCTGAACGACATCTTCGAGGCTCAGAAAATCGAA
TGGCACGAAGAGGATCTGTACTTTCAGAGCATCGATGGAAGTGGTAAAGCTATGGAGCAAAAGCTCATTT
CTGAAGAGGACTTGAATGAAATGGAGCAAAAGCTCATTTCTGAAGAGGACTTGAATGAAATGGAGCAAAA
GCTCATTTCTGAAGAGGACTTGAATGAAATGGAGCAAAAGCTCATTTCTGAAGAGGACTTGAATGAAATG
GAGCAAAAGCTCATTTCTGAAGAGGACTTGAATGAAATGGAGAGCTTGGGCGACCTCCATCATCACCATC
ACCACTAGGGGATATCAGCTGAATTCTAGAAATTCATCGACAATCAACCTCTGGATTACAAAATTTGTGA
AAGATTGACTGGTATTCTTAACTATGTTGCTCCTTTTACGCTATGTGGATACGCTGCTTTAATGCCTTTG
TATCATGCTATTGCTTCCCGTATGGCTTTCATTTTCTCCTCCTTGTATAAATCCTGGTTGCTGTCTCTTT
ATGAGGAGTTGTGGCCCGTTGTCAGGCAACGTGGCGTGGTGTGCACTGTGTTTGCTGACGCAACCCCCAC
TGGTTGGGGCATTGCCACCACCTGTCAGCTCCTTTCCGGGACTTTCGCTTTCCCCCTCCCTATTGCCACG
GCGGAACTCATCGCCGCCTGCCTTGCCCGCTGCTGGACAGGGGCTCGGCTGTTGGGCACTGACAATTCCG
TGGTGTTGTCGGGGAAGCTGACGTCCTTTCCATGGCTGCTCGCCTGTGTTGCCACCTGGATTCTGCGCGG
GACGTCCTTCTGCTACGTCCCTTCGGCCCTCAATCCAGCGGACCTTCCTTCCCGCGGCCTGCTGCCGGCT
CTGCGGCCTCTTCCGCGTCTTCGCCTTCGCCCTCAGACGAGTCGGATCTCCCTTTGGGCCGCCTCCCCGC
CCAGGTTCCTTGGGCCGCGACTCTAGGGCATGCAAGCTGATCCGGCTGCTAACAAAGCCCGAAAGGAAGC
TGAGTTGGCTGCTGCCACCGCTGAGCAATAACTAGCATAACCCCTTGGGGCGGCCGCTTCGAGCAGACAT
GATAAGATACATTGATGAGTTTGGACAAACCACAACTAGAATGCAGTGAAAAAAATGCTTTATTTGTGAA
ATTTGTGATGCTATTGCTTTATTTGTAACCATTATAAGCTGCAATAAACAAGTTAACAACAACAATTGCA
TTCATTTTATGTTTCAGGTTCAGGGGGAGATGTGGGAGGTTTTTTTAAGCAAGTAAAACCTCTACAAATG
TGGTAAAATCGAATTTTAACAAAATATTAACGCTTACAATTTCCTGATGCGGTATTTTCTCCTTACGCAT
CTGTGCGGTATTTCACACCGCATACGCGGATCTGCGCAGCACCATGGCCTGAAATAACCTCTGAAAGAGG
AACTTGGTTAGGTACCTTCTGAGGCGGAAAGAACCAGCTGTGGAATGTGTGTCAGTTAGGGTGTGGAAAG
TCCCCAGGCTCCCCAGCAGGCAGAAGTATGCAAAGCATGCATCTCAATTAGTCAGCAACCAGGTGTGGAA
AGTCCCCAGGCTCCCCAGCAGGCAGAAGTATGCAAAGCATGCATCTCAATTAGTCAGCAACCATAGTCCC
GCCCCTAACTCCGCCCATCCCGCCCCTAACTCCGCCCAGTTCCGCCCATTCTCCGCCCCATGGCTGACTA
ATTTTTTTTATTTATGCAGAGGCCGAGGCCGCCTCGGCCTCTGAGCTATTCCAGAAGTAGTGAGGAGGCT
TTTTTGGAGGCCTAGGCTTTTGCAAAAAGCTCGATTCTTCTGACACTAGCGCCACCATGAAGAAGCCCGA
ACTCACCGCTACCAGCGTTGAAAAATTTCTCATCGAGAAGTTCGACAGTGTGAGCGACCTGATGCAGTTG
TCGGAGGGCGAAGAGAGCCGAGCCTTCAGCTTCGATGTCGGCGGACGCGGCTATGTACTGCGGGTGAATA
GCTGCGCTGATGGCTTCTACAAAGACCGCTACGTGTACCGCCACTTCGCCAGCGCTGCACTACCCATCCC
CGAAGTGTTGGACATCGGCGAGTTCAGCGAGAGCCTGACATACTGCATCAGTAGACGCGCCCAAGGCGTT
ACTCTCCAAGACCTCCCCGAAACAGAGCTGCCTGCTGTGTTACAGCCTGTCGCCGAAGCTATGGATGCTA
TTGCCGCCGCCGACCTCAGTCAAACCAGCGGCTTCGGCCCATTCGGGCCCCAAGGCATCGGCCAGTACAC
AACCTGGCGGGATTTCATTTGCGCCATTGCTGATCCCCATGTCTACCACTGGCAGACCGTGATGGACGAC
ACCGTGTCCGCCAGCGTAGCTCAAGCCCTGGACGAACTGATGCTGTGGGCCGAAGACTGTCCCGAGGTGC
GCCACCTCGTCCATGCCGACTTCGGCAGCAACAACGTCCTGACCGACAACGGCCGCATCACCGCCGTAAT
CGACTGGTCCGAAGCTATGTTCGGGGACAGTCAGTACGAGGTGGCCAACATCTTCTTCTGGCGGCCCTGG
CTGGCTTGCATGGAGCAGCAGACTCGCTACTTCGAGCGCCGGCATCCCGAGCTGGCCGGCAGCCCTCGTC
TGCGAGCCTACATGCTGCGCATCGGCCTGGATCAGCTCTACCAGAGCCTCGTGGACGGCAACTTCGACGA
TGCTGCCTGGGCTCAAGGCCGCTGCGATGCCATCGTCCGCAGCGGGGCCGGCACCGTCGGTCGCACACAA
ATCGCTCGCCGGAGCGCAGCCGTATGGACCGACGGCTGCGTCGAGGTGCTGGCCGACAGCGGCAACCGCC
GGCCCAGTACACGACCGCGCGCTAAGGAGGTAGGTCGAGTTTAGACTCTAGCCATCACGATGGCCGCAAT
AAAATATCTTTATTTTCATTACATCTGTGTGTTGGTTTTTTGTGTGAATCGATAGCGATAAGGATCCTCT
TTGCGCTTGCGTTTTCCCTTGTCCAGATAGCCCAGTAGCTGACATTCATCCGGGGTCAGCACCGTTTCTG
CGGACTGGCTTTCTACGTAATGGTTTCTTAGACGTCAGGTGGCACTTTTCGGGGAAATGTGCGCGGAACC
CCTATTTGTTTATTTTTCTAAATACATTCAAATATGTATCCGCTCATGAGACAATAACCCTGATAAATGC
TTCAATAATATTGAAAAAGGAAGAGTATGAGTATTCAACATTTCCGTGTCGCCCTTATTCCCTTTTTTGC
GGCATTTTGCCTTCCTGTTTTTGCTCACCCAGAAACGCTGGTGAAAGTAAAAGATGCTGAAGATCAGTTG
GGTGCACGAGTGGGTTACATCGAACTGGATCTCAACAGCGGTAAGATCCTTGAGAGTTTTCGCCCCGAAG
AACGTTTTCCAATGATGAGCACTTTCAAAGTTCTGCTATGTGGCGCGGTATTATCCCGTATTGACGCCGG
GCAAGAGCAACTCGGTCGCCGCATACACTATTCTCAGAATGACTTGGTTGAGTACTCACCAGTCACAGAA
AAGCATCTTACGGATGGCATGACAGTAAGAGAATTATGCAGTGCTGCCATAACCATGAGTGATAACACTG
CGGCCAACTTACTTCTGACAACTATCGGAGGACCGAAGGAGCTAACCGCTTTTTTGCACAACATGGGGGA
TCATGTAACTCGCCTTGATCGTTGGGAACCGGAGCTGAATGAAGCCATACCAAACGACGAGCGTGACACC
ACGATGCCTGTAGCAATGGCAACAACGTTGCGCAAACTATTAACTGGCGAACTACTTACTCTAGCTTCCC
GGCAACAATTAATAGACTGGATGGAGGCGGATAAAGTTGCAGGACCACTTCTGCGCTCGGCCCTTCCGGC
TGGCTGGTTTATTGCTGATAAATCTGGAGCCGGTGAGCGTGGGTCTCGCGGTATCATTGCAGCACTGGGG
CCAGATGGTAAGCCCTCCCGTATCGTAGTTATCTACACGACGGGGAGTCAGGCAACTATGGATGAACGAA
ATAGACAGATCGCTGAGATAGGTGCCTCACTGATTAAGCATTGGTAATTCGAAATGACCGACCAAGCGAC
GCCCAACCGGTATCAGCTCACTCAAAGGCGGTAATACGGTTATCCACAGAATCAGGGGATAACGCAGGAA
AGAACATGTGAGCAAAAGGCCAGCAAAAGGCCAGGAACCGTAAAAAGGCCGCGTTGCTGGCGTTTTTCCA
TAGGCTCCGCCCCCCTGACGAGCATCACAAAAATCGACGCTCAAGTCAGAGGTGGCGAAACCCGACAGGA
CTATAAAGATACCAGGCGTTTCCCCCTGGAAGCTCCCTCGTGCGCTCTCCTGTTCCGACCCTGCCGCTTA
CCGGATACCTGTCCGCCTTTCTCCCTTCGGGAAGCGTGGCGCTTTCTCATAGCTCACGCTGTAGGTATCT
CAGTTCGGTGTAGGTCGTTCGCTCCAAGCTGGGCTGTGTGCACGAACCCCCCGTTCAGCCCGACCGCTGC
GCCTTATCCGGTAACTATCGTCTTGAGTCCAACCCGGTAAGACACGACTTATCGCCACTGGCAGCAGCCA
CTGGTAACAGGATTAGCAGAGCGAGGTATGTAGGCGGTGCTACAGAGTTCTTGAAGTGGTGGCCTAACTA
CGGCTACACTAGAAGGACAGTATTTGGTATCTGCGCTCTGCTGAAGCCAGTTACCTTCGGAAAAAGAGTT
GGTAGCTCTTGATCCGGCAAACAAACCACCGCTGGTAGCGGTGGTTTTTTTGTTTGCAAGCAGCAGATTA
CGCGCAGAAAAAAAGGATTTCAAGAAGATCCTTTGATCTTTTCTACGGGGTCTGACGCTCAGTGGAACGA
AAACTCACGTTAAGGGATTTTGGTCATGAGATTATCAAAAAGGATC
